>Addgene plasmid #235449 | pHK001.1 | addgene full sequence | sequence record 469115 | Addgene NGS Result
CCAAATTCCAGAAAAGAGGCCTCCCGAAAGGGGGGCCTTTTTTCGTTTTGGTCCTAATAGATAAAGGATA
GGTCTGGTAGTGTTGTTCGTTCTCGCAGGTAAATCAATAATACTCAGCAGTTCCGTAGACTTTTCAGTGG
GACAGGGTAGCGATAACAGATAGATTGTAATAAGACACAGTAGGTGCTCGTAGTTGCGTGAAGAGAACCG
CTCAGGAAATCCAGTCAGAAGTATTGGTAATCGTTGAAAACTCAGCTCCTAGGATGCAGTGACTCGAGTT
GTAAAACGACGGCCAGTCAATTGGAATTCTTGACGGCTAGCTCAGTCCTAGGTACAGTGCTAGCTAATTT
TGTTTAACTTTAAGAAGGAGATATACATATGGTGAGCAAGGGCGAGGAGGATAACATGGCCATCATCAAG
GAGTTCATGCGCTTCAAGGTGCACATGGAGGGCTCCGTGAACGGCCACGAGTTCGAGATCGAGGGCGAGG
GCGAGGGCCGCCCCTACGAGGGCACCCAGACCGCCAAGCTGAAGGTGACCAAGGGTGGCCCCCTGCCCTT
CGCCTGGGACATCCTGTCCCCTCAGTTCATGTACGGCTCCAAGGCCTACGTGAAGCACCCCGCCGACATC
CCCGACTACTTGAAGCTGTCCTTCCCCGAGGGCTTCAAGTGGGAGCGCGTGATGAACTTCGAGGACGGCG
GCGTGGTGACCGTGACCCAGGACTCCTCTCTGCAGGACGGCGAGTTCATCTACAAGGTGAAGCTGCGCGG
CACCAACTTCCCCTCCGACGGCCCCGTAATGCAGAAGAAGACTATGGGCTGGGAGGCCTCCTCCGAGCGG
ATGTACCCCGAGGACGGCGCGCTGAAGGGCGAGATCAAGCAGAGGCTGAAGCTGAAGGACGGCGGCCACT
ACGACGCTGAAGTCAAGACCACCTACAAGGCCAAGAAGCCCGTGCAGCTGCCCGGCGCGTACAACGTCAA
CATCAAGTTGGACATCACCTCCCACAACGAGGACTACACCATCGTGGAACAGTACGAACGCGCCGAGGGC
CGCCACTCCACCGGCGGCATGGACGAGCTGTACAAGTAAACTAGTTGCGGCCGCCTGCGCACCACCTGCA
GGACCTCAGCAATCGCTTGGACCAGCTTTCTTAAGGGTACCTATTACAGCTGGATCCGGCGCCGCTCATT
CGCTAATCGCCACGACGCGTAGTCGACCCGCCAATTCCCATGGGGCGCGCCTGCTGCCACCGCTGAGCAA
TAACTAGCATAACCCCTTGGGGCCTCTAAACGGGTCTTGAGGGGTTTTTTGCCAGGCATCAAATAAAACG
AAAGGCTCAGTCGGAAGACTGGGCACTGTTGAGGATAAATACTTTCTCTACTAGGCGCCTGTTACACAGG
TCCTCAGCGGCGCGCCTTTGTCGGTGAACGCTCTCCTGAGTAGGACAAATCCGCCGGGAGCGGATTTGAA
CGTTGTGAAGCAACGGCCCGGAGGGTGGCGGGCAGGACGCCCGCCATAAACTGCCAGGCATCAAACTAAG
CAGAAGGCCATCCTGACGGATGGCCTTTTTGCGTTTCAGATCTACCGGTAAACCAGCAATAGACATAAGC
GGCTATTTAACGACCCTGCCCTGAACCGACGACAAGCTGACGACCGGGTCTCCGCAAGTGGCACTTTTCG
GGGAAATGTGCGCGGAACCCCTATTTGTTTATTTTTCTAAATACATTCAAATATGTATCCGCTCATGAAT
TAATTCTTAGAAAAACTCATCGAGCATCAAATGAAACTGCAATTTATTCATATCAGGATTATCAATACCA
TATTTTTGAAAAAGCCGTTTCTGTAATGAAGGAGAAAACTCACCGAGGCAGTTCCATAGGATGGCAAGAT
CCTGGTATCGGTCTGCGATTCCGACTCGTCCAACATCAATACAACCTATTAATTTCCCCTCGTCAAAAAT
AAGGTTATCAAGTGAGAAATCACCATGAGTGACGACTGAATCCGGTGAGAATGGCAAAAGTTTATGCATT
TCTTTCCAGACTTGTTCAACAGGCCAGCCATTACGCTCGTCATCAAAATCACTCGCATCAACCAAACCGT
TATTCATTCGTGATTGCGCCTGAGCGAGACGAAATACGCGGTCGCTGTTAAAAGGACAATTACAAACAGG
AATCGAATGCAACCGGCGCAGGAACACTGCCAGCGCATCAACAATATTTTCACCTGAATCAGGATATTCT
TCTAATACCTGGAATGCTGTTTTCCCGGGGATCGCAGTGGTGAGTAACCATGCATCATCAGGAGTACGGA
TAAAATGCTTGATGGTCGGAAGAGGCATAAATTCCGTCAGCCAGTTTAGTCTGACCATCTCATCTGTAAC
ATCATTGGCAACGCTACCTTTGCCATGTTTCAGAAACAACTCTGGCGCATCGGGCTTCCCATACAATCGA
TAGATTGTCGCACCTGATTGCCCGACATTATCGCGAGCCCATTTATACCCATATAAATCAGCATCCATGT
TGGAATTTAATCGCGGCCTAGAGCAAGACGTTTCCCGTTGAATATGGCTCATACTCTTCCTTTTTCAATA
TTATTGAAGCATTTATCAGGGTTATTGTCTCATGAGCGGATACATATTTGAATGTATTTAGAAAAATAAA
CAAATAGGCATGCTAGCGCAGAAACGTCCTAGAAGATGCCAGGAGGATACTTAGCAGAGAGACAATAAGG
CCGGAGCGAAGCCGTTTTTCCATAGGCTCCGCCCCCCTGACGAACATCACGAAATCTGACGCTCAAATCA
GTGGTGGCGAAACCCGACAGGACTATAAAGATACCAGGCGTTTCCCCCTGATGGCTCCCTCTTGCGCTCT
CCTGTTCCCGTCCTGCGGCGTCCGTGTTGTGGTGGAGGCTTTACCCAAATCACCACGTCCCGTTCCGTGT
AGACAGTTCGCTCCAAGCTGGGCTGTGTGCAAGAACCCCCCGTTCAGCCCGACTGCTGCGCCTTATCCGG
TAACTATCATCTTGAGTCCAACCCGGAAAGACACGACAAAACGCCACTGGCAGCAGCCATTGGTAACTGA
GAATTAGTGGATTTAGATATCGAGAGTCTTGAAGTGGTGGCCTAACAGAGGCTACACTGAAAGGACAGTA
TTTGGTATCTGCGCTCCACTAAAGCCAGTTACCAGGTTAAGCAGTTCCCCAACTGACTTAACCTTCGATC
AAACCGCCTCCCCAGGCGGTTTTTTCGTTTACAGAGCAGGAGATTACGACGATCGTAAAAGGATCTCAAG
AAGATCCTTTACGGATTCCCGACACCATCACTCTAGAGAATTCATAGGATAGATTCTGGAAACTTTACCG
TCCGAGCTCAGGCTTACCTTACTCGAGCAATAAACAGTTGATAGGGCTTCTCCGTTACCATGGTTCAGCC
AAAAAACTTAAGACCGCCGGTCTTGTCCACTACCTTGCAGTAATGCGGTGGACAGGATCGGCGGTTTTCT
TTTCTCTTCTCAATTCTTCTGACCTGTAACGAATAATAGATAGTAAAGTAGTCTCCGATTGAGTTTTCTC
TGCCGAGTCCCACCCAGTTCTGTGATTTCAGTAAGTTGGTAATTGATACACTGTTGCGAGAACTGCTGCC
TGGTAGTAGATAGGTTGTTATTGAGTAAGAAGGTAAAGTGAACGAAATCCCTGAAACTGAGACTGTAGAA
AATAAGCTTCAGCCTGCGGTCCGGTTGACGGCTAGCTCAGTCCTAGGTACAGTGCTAGCTCGCTGGGACG
CCCGAGATAGCCGTTACACAGGTGACACTTATTTCAGCCTGCGGTCCGGCCACACTAGAGTCTAGCTTGA
GATCGCTGGGACGCCCGGGATCCAAGAGATTTCTACACGATTGAGCACTGTCTCAGCCTGCGGTCCGGGT
TCACTGCCGTATAGGCAGTAATTTTGTTTAACTTTAAGAAGGAGATATACATATGCGTAAAGGCGAAGAA
CTGTTTACCGGTGTGGTTCCGATTCTGGTGGAACTGGACGGCGATGTTAATGGTCATAAATTCAGTGTTC
GCGGCGAAGGTGAAGGCGATGCGACGAACGGCAAACTGACCCTGAAATTTATCTGCACCACGGGTAAACT
GCCGGTCCCGTGGCCGACGCTGGTGACCACGCTGACCTATGGCGTTCAATGTTTTGCGCGTTACCCGGAT
CACATGAAACAGCACGACTTTTTCAAATCGGCCATGCCGGAAGGCTATGTGCAGGAACGTACGATTAGCT
TTAAAGACGATGGTACGTATAAAACCCGCGCGGAAGTGAAATTCGAAGGCGATACCCTGGTTAACCGTAT
CGAACTGAAAGGTATCGATTTCAAAGAAGACGGCAATATTCTGGGTCATAAACTGGAATATAACTTCAAT
TCCCACAACGTGTACATCACCGCGGATAAACAGAAAAACGGCATTAAAGCCAATTTCAAAATCCGCCATA
ATGTGGAAGATGGTAGCGTTCAGCTGGCCGACCACTATCAGCAAAACACGCCGATTGGTGATGGCCCGGT
CCTGCTGCCGGACAATCACTACCTGAGTACCCAGTCCGTGCTGTCAAAAGATCCGAACGAAAAACGTGAC
CACATGGTCCTGCTGGAATTTGTGACGGCTGCGGGTATCACCCACGGCATGGACGAACTGTATAAATAAT
AATCGCTGGGACGCCCGCCTGCAGGCTCGGTA
Features (pLannotate 1.2.2; 15 found; start..end, strand, type, name):
    278..297     -  CDS            lacZα (fragment): LacZα fragment of β-galactosidase; lacZ fragment
    310..334     +  promoter       J23119(SpeI) promoter (fragment): bacterial promoter (Registry of Standard Biological Parts BBa J23119) modified to end with an SpeI site
    349..371     +  RBS            RBS: efficient ribosome binding site from bacteriophage T7 gene 10 (Olins and Rangwala, 1989)
    379..1086    +  CDS            mCherry: mCherry is a basic (constitutively fluorescent) red fluorescent protein published in 2004, derived from Discosoma sp.. It is reported to be a very rapidly-maturing monomer with low acid sensitivity.
   1264..1311    +  terminator     T7 terminator: transcription terminator for bacteriophage T7 RNA polymerase
   1320..1354    +  terminator     rrnB T1 terminator (fragment): transcription terminator T1 from the E. coli rrnB gene
   1417..1450    +  terminator     rrnB T1 terminator (fragment): Escherichia coli rrnB; transcription terminator T1 from the E. coli rrnB gene
   1542..1569    +  terminator     rrnB T2 terminator: transcription terminator T2 from the E. coli rrnB gene
   1691..1748    +  promoter       AmpR promoter (fragment): bla
   1757..2572    -  CDS            KanR: aminoglycoside phosphotransferase; aph(3')-Ia; confers resistance to kanamycin in bacteria or G418 (Geneticin®) in eukaryotes
   2573..2664    -  promoter       AmpR promoter: bla
   2682..3317    -  rep_origin     ColA ori: Plasmids containing the ColA origin of replication can be propagated in E. coli cells that contain additional plasmids with compatible origins.
   3735..3759    +  promoter       J23119(SpeI) promoter (fragment): bacterial promoter (Registry of Standard Biological Parts BBa J23119) modified to end with an SpeI site
   3943..3965    +  RBS            RBS: efficient ribosome binding site from bacteriophage T7 gene 10 (Olins and Rangwala, 1989)
   3973..4686    +  CDS            Superfolder GFP: Superfolder GFP is a basic (constitutively fluorescent) green fluorescent protein published in 2005, derived from Aequorea victoria. It is reported to be a very rapidly-maturing weak dimer.
