>Addgene plasmid #235449 | pHK001.1 | depositor full sequence | sequence record 469661 | pHK001.1 sequence 4699 bps
GAATTCATAGGATAGATTCTGGAAACTTTACCGTCCGAGCTCAGGCTTACCTTACCATGGTTCAGCCAAA
AAACTTAAGACCGCCGGTCTTGTCCACTACCTTGCAGTAATGCGGTGGACAGGATCGGCGGTTTTCTTTT
CTCTTCTCAATTCTTCTGACCTGTAACGAATAATAGATAGTAAAGTAGTCTCCGATTGAGTTTTCTCTGC
CGAGTCCCACCCAGTTCTGTGATTTCAGTAAGTTGGTAATTGATACACTGTTGCGAGAACTGCTGCCTGG
TAGTAGATAGGTTGTTATTGAGTAAGAAGGTAAAGTGAACGAAATCCCTGAAACTGAGACTGTAGAAAAT
AAGCTTCAGCCTGCGGTCCGGTTGACGGCTAGCTCAGTCCTAGGTACAGTGCTAGCTCGCTGGGACGCCC
GAGATAGCCGTTACACAGGTGACACTTATTTCAGCCTGCGGTCCGGCCACACTAGAGTCTAGCTTGAGAT
CGCTGGGACGCCCGGGATCCAAGAGATTTCTACACGATTGAGCACTGTCTCAGCCTGCGGTCCGGGTTCA
CTGCCGTATAGGCAGTAATTTTGTTTAACTTTAAGAAGGAGATATACATATGCGTAAAGGCGAAGAACTG
TTTACCGGTGTGGTTCCGATTCTGGTGGAACTGGACGGCGATGTTAATGGTCATAAATTCAGTGTTCGCG
GCGAAGGTGAAGGCGATGCGACGAACGGCAAACTGACCCTGAAATTTATCTGCACCACGGGTAAACTGCC
GGTCCCGTGGCCGACGCTGGTGACCACGCTGACCTATGGCGTTCAATGTTTTGCGCGTTACCCGGATCAC
ATGAAACAGCACGACTTTTTCAAATCGGCCATGCCGGAAGGCTATGTGCAGGAACGTACGATTAGCTTTA
AAGACGATGGTACGTATAAAACCCGCGCGGAAGTGAAATTCGAAGGCGATACCCTGGTTAACCGTATCGA
ACTGAAAGGTATCGATTTCAAAGAAGACGGCAATATTCTGGGTCATAAACTGGAATATAACTTCAATTCC
CACAACGTGTACATCACCGCGGATAAACAGAAAAACGGCATTAAAGCCAATTTCAAAATCCGCCATAATG
TGGAAGATGGTAGCGTTCAGCTGGCCGACCACTATCAGCAAAACACGCCGATTGGTGATGGCCCGGTCCT
GCTGCCGGACAATCACTACCTGAGTACCCAGTCCGTGCTGTCAAAAGATCCGAACGAAAAACGTGACCAC
ATGGTCCTGCTGGAATTTGTGACGGCTGCGGGTATCACCCACGGCATGGACGAACTGTATAAATAATAAT
CGCTGGGACGCCCGCCTGCAGGCTCGGTACCAAATTCCAGAAAAGAGGCCTCCCGAAAGGGGGGCCTTTT
TTCGTTTTGGTCCTAATAGATAAAGGATAGGTCTGGTAGTGTTGTTCGTTCTCGCAGGTAAATCAATAAT
ACTCAGCAGTTCCGTAGACTTTTCAGTGGGACAGGGTAGCGATAACAGATAGATTGTAATAAGACACAGT
AGGTGCTCGTAGTTGCGTGAAGAGAACCGCTCAGGAAATCCAGTCAGAAGTATTGGTAATCGTTGAAAAC
TCAGCTCCTAGGATGCAGTGACTCGAGTTGTAAAACGACGGCCAGTCAATTGGAATTCTTGACGGCTAGC
TCAGTCCTAGGTACAGTGCTAGCTAATTTTGTTTAACTTTAAGAAGGAGATATACATATGGTGAGCAAGG
GCGAGGAGGATAACATGGCCATCATCAAGGAGTTCATGCGCTTCAAGGTGCACATGGAGGGCTCCGTGAA
CGGCCACGAGTTCGAGATCGAGGGCGAGGGCGAGGGCCGCCCCTACGAGGGCACCCAGACCGCCAAGCTG
AAGGTGACCAAGGGTGGCCCCCTGCCCTTCGCCTGGGACATCCTGTCCCCTCAGTTCATGTACGGCTCCA
AGGCCTACGTGAAGCACCCCGCCGACATCCCCGACTACTTGAAGCTGTCCTTCCCCGAGGGCTTCAAGTG
GGAGCGCGTGATGAACTTCGAGGACGGCGGCGTGGTGACCGTGACCCAGGACTCCTCTCTGCAGGACGGC
GAGTTCATCTACAAGGTGAAGCTGCGCGGCACCAACTTCCCCTCCGACGGCCCCGTAATGCAGAAGAAGA
CTATGGGCTGGGAGGCCTCCTCCGAGCGGATGTACCCCGAGGACGGCGCGCTGAAGGGCGAGATCAAGCA
GAGGCTGAAGCTGAAGGACGGCGGCCACTACGACGCTGAAGTCAAGACCACCTACAAGGCCAAGAAGCCC
GTGCAGCTGCCCGGCGCGTACAACGTCAACATCAAGTTGGACATCACCTCCCACAACGAGGACTACACCA
TCGTGGAACAGTACGAACGCGCCGAGGGCCGCCACTCCACCGGCGGCATGGACGAGCTGTACAAGTAAAC
TAGTTGCGGCCGCCTGCGCACCACCTGCAGGACCTCAGCAATCGCTTGGACCAGCTTTCTTAAGGGTACC
TATTACAGCTGGATCCGGCGCCGCTCATTCGCTAATCGCCACGACGCGTAGTCGACCCGCCAATTCCCAT
GGGGCGCGCCTGCTGCCACCGCTGAGCAATAACTAGCATAACCCCTTGGGGCCTCTAAACGGGTCTTGAG
GGGTTTTTTGCCAGGCATCAAATAAAACGAAAGGCTCAGTCGGAAGACTGGGGCGAACGACGAGTCACTG
TTGAGGATAAATACTTTCTCTACTAGGCGCCTGTTACACAGGTCCTCAGCGGCGCGCCTTTGTCGGTGAA
CGCTCTCCTGAGTAGGACAAATCCGCCGGGAGCGGATTTGAACGTTGTGAAGCAACGGCCCGGAGGGTGG
CGGGCAGGACGCCCGCCATAAACTGCCAGGCATCAAACTAAGCAGAAGGCCATCCTGACGGATGGCCTTT
TTGCGTTTCAGATCTACCGGTAAACCAGCAATAGACATAAGCGGCTATTTAACGACCCTGCCCTGAACCG
ACGACAAGCTGACGACCGGGTCTCCGCAAGTGGCACTTTTCGGGGAAATGTGCGCGGAACCCCTATTTGT
TTATTTTTCTAAATACATTCAAATATGTATCCGCTCATGAATTAATTCTTAGAAAAACTCATCGAGCATC
AAATGAAACTGCAATTTATTCATATCAGGATTATCAATACCATATTTTTGAAAAAGCCGTTTCTGTAATG
AAGGAGAAAACTCACCGAGGCAGTTCCATAGGATGGCAAGATCCTGGTATCGGTCTGCGATTCCGACTCG
TCCAACATCAATACAACCTATTAATTTCCCCTCGTCAAAAATAAGGTTATCAAGTGAGAAATCACCATGA
GTGACGACTGAATCCGGTGAGAATGGCAAAAGTTTATGCATTTCTTTCCAGACTTGTTCAACAGGCCAGC
CATTACGCTCGTCATCAAAATCACTCGCATCAACCAAACCGTTATTCATTCGTGATTGCGCCTGAGCGAG
ACGAAATACGCGGTCGCTGTTAAAAGGACAATTACAAACAGGAATCGAATGCAACCGGCGCAGGAACACT
GCCAGCGCATCAACAATATTTTCACCTGAATCAGGATATTCTTCTAATACCTGGAATGCTGTTTTCCCGG
GGATCGCAGTGGTGAGTAACCATGCATCATCAGGAGTACGGATAAAATGCTTGATGGTCGGAAGAGGCAT
AAATTCCGTCAGCCAGTTTAGTCTGACCATCTCATCTGTAACATCATTGGCAACGCTACCTTTGCCATGT
TTCAGAAACAACTCTGGCGCATCGGGCTTCCCATACAATCGATAGATTGTCGCACCTGATTGCCCGACAT
TATCGCGAGCCCATTTATACCCATATAAATCAGCATCCATGTTGGAATTTAATCGCGGCCTAGAGCAAGA
CGTTTCCCGTTGAATATGGCTCATACTCTTCCTTTTTCAATATTATTGAAGCATTTATCAGGGTTATTGT
CTCATGAGCGGATACATATTTGAATGTATTTAGAAAAATAAACAAATAGGCATGCTAGCGCAGAAACGTC
CTAGAAGATGCCAGGAGGATACTTAGCAGAGAGACAATAAGGCCGGAGCGAAGCCGTTTTTCCATAGGCT
CCGCCCCCCTGACGAACATCACGAAATCTGACGCTCAAATCAGTGGTGGCGAAACCCGACAGGACTATAA
AGATACCAGGCGTTTCCCCCTGATGGCTCCCTCTTGCGCTCTCCTGTTCCCGTCCTGCGGCGTCCGTGTT
GTGGTGGAGGCTTTACCCAAATCACCACGTCCCGTTCCGTGTAGACAGTTCGCTCCAAGCTGGGCTGTGT
GCAAGAACCCCCCGTTCAGCCCGACTGCTGCGCCTTATCCGGTAACTATCATCTTGAGTCCAACCCGGAA
AGACACGACAAAACGCCACTGGCAGCAGCCATTGGTAACTGAGAATTAGTGGATTTAGATATCGAGAGTC
TTGAAGTGGTGGCCTAACAGAGGCTACACTGAAAGGACAGTATTTGGTATCTGCGCTCCACTAAAGCCAG
TTACCAGGTTAAGCAGTTCCCCAACTGACTTAACCTTCGATCAAACCGCCTCCCCAGGCGGTTTTTTCGT
TTACAGAGCAGGAGATTACGACGATCGTAAAAGGATCTCAAGAAGATCCTTTACGGATTCCCGACACCAT
CACTCTAGA
Features (pLannotate 1.2.2; 15 found; start..end, strand, type, name):
    372..396     +  promoter       J23119(SpeI) promoter (fragment): bacterial promoter (Registry of Standard Biological Parts BBa J23119) modified to end with an SpeI site
    580..602     +  RBS            RBS: efficient ribosome binding site from bacteriophage T7 gene 10 (Olins and Rangwala, 1989)
    610..1323    +  CDS            Superfolder GFP: Superfolder GFP is a basic (constitutively fluorescent) green fluorescent protein published in 2005, derived from Aequorea victoria. It is reported to be a very rapidly-maturing weak dimer.
   1637..1656    -  CDS            lacZα (fragment): LacZα fragment of β-galactosidase; lacZ fragment
   1669..1693    +  promoter       J23119(SpeI) promoter (fragment): bacterial promoter (Registry of Standard Biological Parts BBa J23119) modified to end with an SpeI site
   1708..1730    +  RBS            RBS: efficient ribosome binding site from bacteriophage T7 gene 10 (Olins and Rangwala, 1989)
   1738..2445    +  CDS            mCherry: mCherry is a basic (constitutively fluorescent) red fluorescent protein published in 2004, derived from Discosoma sp.. It is reported to be a very rapidly-maturing monomer with low acid sensitivity.
   2623..2670    +  terminator     T7 terminator: transcription terminator for bacteriophage T7 RNA polymerase
   2679..2712    +  terminator     rrnB T1 terminator (fragment): transcription terminator T1 from the E. coli rrnB gene
   2789..2822    +  terminator     rrnB T1 terminator (fragment): Escherichia coli rrnB; transcription terminator T1 from the E. coli rrnB gene
   2914..2941    +  terminator     rrnB T2 terminator: transcription terminator T2 from the E. coli rrnB gene
   3063..3120    +  promoter       AmpR promoter (fragment): bla
   3129..3944    -  CDS            KanR: aminoglycoside phosphotransferase; aph(3')-Ia; confers resistance to kanamycin in bacteria or G418 (Geneticin®) in eukaryotes
   3945..4036    -  promoter       AmpR promoter: bla
   4054..4689    -  rep_origin     ColA ori: Plasmids containing the ColA origin of replication can be propagated in E. coli cells that contain additional plasmids with compatible origins.
