[The description below was written by a language model from this plasmid's Addgene catalogue record and pLannotate feature annotations shown in this document.]
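Description:
pHK001.1 is a synthetic-biology plasmid for Escherichia coli built on a pColA backbone. It replicates from the ColA origin, which is compatible with other common origins and so allows co-maintenance with additional plasmids. Selection is by kanamycin through an aph(3')-Ia (KanR) gene driven by the bla (AmpR) promoter. The record lists it as high copy and assembled by Gibson cloning. It serves as the "receiver" module of a CRISPR-interference NOT gate and carries a binding site for sgRNA1.

The payload consists of two fluorescent reporter cassettes in the same orientation. Each contains a partial match to the strong constitutive J23119 promoter, followed by a phage T7 gene 10 ribosome binding site and a coding sequence, one for superfolder GFP and one for mCherry. The mCherry unit is followed by a T7 terminator and rrnB T1/T2 terminator elements. In the sfGFP cassette there is an unannotated gap of nearly 200 nt between promoter and RBS, whereas the mCherry promoter sits almost directly upstream of its RBS. The sgRNA1 binding site is not annotated, and the record does not state which reporter it controls. In a NOT gate of this kind, delivery of sgRNA1 would direct dCas9 to the binding site and repress the targeted reporter, so output is high only when the input is absent.

dCas9 is not encoded here and must be supplied from a separate companion plasmid. The depositor notes that JM101 is the working strain for phagemid transfer, consistent with use in M13 phagemid-mediated intercellular communication and multicellular computing. The two sequence records (4,722 and 4,699 nt) have different start points and lengths but show the same features.
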