Addgene plasmid #235449: pHK001.1
Purpose: NOT gate receiver with binding site (bs) for sgRNA1
Depositing lab: Yolanda Schaerli. Depositing organization: Universite de Lausanne (UNIL). Publication: Engineering intercellular communication using M13 phagemid and CRISPR-based gene regulation for multicellular computing in Escherichia coli. Kusumawardhani H, Zoppi F, Avendano R, Schaerli Y. Nat Commun. 2025 Apr 15;16(1):3569. doi: 10.1038/s41467-025-58760-z. PubMed 40234414.
Backbone
  Vector backbone: pColA
  Vector type: Synthetic Biology
Growth in bacteria
  Bacterial resistance: Kanamycin, 50 μg/mL
  Growth temperature: 37°C
  Growth strain: DH5alpha
  Copy number: High Copy
Gene/Insert
  Gene/Insert name: NOT gate (alt names: sfGFP; mCherry)
  Species: Escherichia coli
  Cloning method: Gibson Cloning
Terms and licenses: Academic/Nonprofit Terms; Industry Terms: Not Available to Industry
Depositor comments: JM101 (working strain for phagemid transfer). Requires the dCas9 plasmid, pJ1996v2 (Addgene plasmid #140664). Please visit https://doi.org/10.1101/2024.08.28.610043 for bioRxiv preprint.
How to cite: pHK001.1 was a gift from Yolanda Schaerli (Addgene plasmid # 235449 ; http://n2t.net/addgene:235449 ; RRID:Addgene_235449)
